Addgene plasmid #219718: pD1sE_SC12
Purpose: DV1 E dimer with fusion loop mutation and increased expression
Depositing lab: Brian Kuhlman. Depositing organization: University of North Carolina at Chapel Hill. Publication: A conserved set of mutations for stabilizing soluble envelope protein dimers from dengue and Zika viruses to advance the development of subunit vaccines. Phan TTN, Hvasta MG, Kudlacek ST, Thiono DJ, Tripathy A, Nicely NI, de Silva AM, Kuhlman B. J Biol Chem. 2022 Jul;298(7):102079. doi: 10.1016/j.jbc.2022.102079. Epub 2022 May 26. PubMed 35643320.
Backbone
  Vector backbone: PalphaH
  Backbone manufacturer: modified from pHLSec
  Vector type: Mammalian Expression
Growth in bacteria
  Bacterial resistance: Ampicillin, 100 μg/mL
  Growth temperature: 37°C
  Growth strain: DH5alpha
  Copy number: High Copy
Gene/Insert
  Gene/Insert name: DV1 sE SC12
  Species: Dengue virus
  Insert size (bp): 1278
  Mutation: G106D, A259W, T262R, F279W, A280P, S29K, T33V, A25M
  Tag / fusion protein: human serum albumin (HSA) (N terminal on insert); 8xHis (C terminal on insert)
  Cloning method: Gene Synthesis
  Sequencing primers: 5′ GTGCTGTCTCATCATTTTGGCAAA; 3′ ACACCAGCCACCACCTTCT
Terms and licenses: Academic/Nonprofit Terms; Industry Terms: Not Available to Industry
How to cite: pD1sE_SC12 was a gift from Brian Kuhlman (Addgene plasmid # 219718 ; http://n2t.net/addgene:219718 ; RRID:Addgene_219718)
