[The description below was written by a language model from this plasmid's Addgene catalogue record and pLannotate feature annotations shown in this document.]
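Description:
pD1sE_SC12 is a mammalian expression plasmid built on the PalphaH backbone, a derivative of pHLsec, and carries a synthesized gene for a soluble form of the dengue virus serotype 1 envelope (E) protein. It is maintained in E. coli through a high-copy ColE1/pUC-type origin and selected with ampicillin via the β-lactamase gene and its own promoter. Remnants of the lac promoter, operator, CAP site and a lacI fragment are also present in the backbone and appear to be cloning-vector leftovers rather than functional parts of the expression unit.

The expression cassette uses the CMV enhancer followed by the chicken β-actin/rabbit β-globin chimeric intron, an arrangement typical of CAG-style promoters, although the core promoter itself is not annotated in the feature table. Transcripts terminate at the rabbit β-globin polyadenylation signal. The short haemoglobin β "CDS" hits flanking the insert are most likely β-globin-derived exon or untranslated sequence in the vector, not coding payload. The insert of about 1.3 kb was matched by the annotation software to a dengue 2 polyprotein with an NS1-related description, but this reflects homology only; the catalogue identifies it as DV1 sE variant SC12. It carries eight substitutions (G106D, A259W, T262R, F279W, A280P, S29K, T33V, A25M). The record lists a human serum albumin element at the N terminus, whose extent is not annotated, and a C-terminal 8xHis tag, which would allow affinity purification.

According to the stated purpose, the construct yields an E protein dimer with a fusion loop mutation and increased expression. It comes from work on stabilizing soluble flavivirus E dimers for subunit vaccine development.
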