Features (pLannotate 1.2.2; 13 found; start..end, strand, type, name):
      5..384     +  enhancer       CMV enhancer: human cytomegalovirus immediate early enhancer
    662..1678    +  intron         chimeric intron: chimera between introns from chicken β-actin and rabbit β-globin
   1676..1753    +  CDS            HBBC_AMMLE (fragment): Experimental evidence at protein level: Swiss-Prot protein existence level 1. Involved in oxygen transport from the lung to the various peripheral tissues. From Ammotragus lervia (Barbary sheep) (Antilope lervia).
   1787..3010    +  CDS            POLG_DEN2U (fragment): Experimental evidence at protein level: Swiss-Prot protein existence level 1. [Non-structural protein 1]: Disrupts the host endothelial glycocalyx layer of host pulmonary microvascular endothelial cells, inducing degradation of sialic acid and shedding of heparan sulfate proteoglycans. NS1 induces expression of sialidases, heparanase, and activates cathepsin L, which activates heparanase via enzymatic cleavage. These effects are probably linked to the endothelial hyperpermeability observed in severe dengue disease. From Dengue virus type 2 (strain Thailand/PUO-218/1980) (DENV-2).
   3065..3139    +  CDS            HBB (fragment): HBB_PONPY - Experimental evidence at transcript level: Swiss-Prot protein existence level 2. Involved in oxygen transport from the lung to the various peripheral tissues. From Pongo pygmaeus (Bornean orangutan).
   3210..3265    +  polyA_signal   β-globin poly(A) signal: rabbit β-globin polyadenylation signal (Gil and Proudfoot, 1987)
   3650..3666    -  protein_bind   lac operator: The lac repressor binds to the lac operator to inhibit transcription in E. coli. This inhibition can be relieved by adding lactose or isopropyl-β-D-thiogalactopyranoside (IPTG). lac repressor encoded by lacI
   3674..3704    -  promoter       lac promoter: promoter for the E. coli lac operon
   3719..3740    -  protein_bind   CAP binding site: CAP binding activates transcription in the presence of cAMP. E. coli catabolite activator protein
   3756..3857    -  CDS            lacI (fragment): LACI_ECOLI - Experimental evidence at protein level: Swiss-Prot protein existence level 1. Repressor of the lactose operon. Binds allolactose as an inducer. From Escherichia coli (strain K12).
   4040..4628    -  rep_origin     ori: high-copy-number ColE1/pMB1/pBR322/pUC origin of replication
   4799..5659    -  CDS            AmpR: β-lactamase; bla; confers resistance to ampicillin, carbenicillin, and related antibiotics
   5660..5764    -  promoter       AmpR promoter: bla
>Addgene plasmid #219718 | pD1sE_SC12 | addgene full sequence | sequence record 433425 | Addgene NGS Result
GGTCGACATTGATTATTGACTAGTTATTAATAGTAATCAATTACGGGGTCATTAGTTCATAGCCCATATA
TGGAGTTCCGCGTTACATAACTTACGGTAAATGGCCCGCCTGGCTGACCGCCCAACGACCCCCGCCCATT
GACGTCAATAATGACGTATGTTCCCATAGTAACGCCAATAGGGACTTTCCATTGACGTCAATGGGTGGAG
TATTTACGGTAAACTGCCCACTTGGCAGTACATCAAGTGTATCATATGCCAAGTACGCCCCCTATTGACG
TCAATGACGGTAAATGGCCCGCCTGGCATTATGCCCAGTACATGACCTTATGGGACTTTCCTACTTGGCA
GTACATCTACGTATTAGTCATCGCTATTACCATGGTCGAGGTGAGCCCCACGTTCTGCTTCACTCTCCCC
ATCTCCCCCCCCTCCCCACCCCCAATTTTGTATTTATTTATTTTTTAATTATTTTGTGCAGCGATGGGGG
CGGGGGGGGGGGGGGGGCGCGCCRGGGGGGGGGGGGGGGGGGGGGGGGGGGGGSGGGGSGRGGSGGRGRG
GKGCGGCGGCAGCCAATCAGAGCGGCGCGCTCCGAAAGTTTCCTTTTATGGCGAGGCGGCGGCGGCGGCG
GCCCTATAAAAAGCGAAGCGCGCGGCGGGCGGGAGTCGCTGCGCGCTGCCTTCGCCCCGTGCCCCGCTCC
GCCGCCGCCTCGCGCCGCCCGCCCCGGCTCTGACTGACCGCGTTACTCCCACAGGTGAGCGGGCGGGACG
GCCCTTCTCCTCCGGGCTGTAATTAGCGCTTGGTTTAATGACGGCTTGTTTCTTTTCTGTGGCTGCGTGA
AAGCCTTGAGGGGCTCCGGGAGGGCCCTTTGTGCGGGGGGAGCGGCTCGGGGGGTGCGTGCGTGTGTGTG
TGCGTGGGGAGCGCCGCGTGCGGCTCCGCGCTGCCCGGCGGCTGTGAGCGCTGCGGGCGCGGCGCGGGGC
TTTGTGCGCTCCGCAGTGTGCGCGAGGGGAGCGCGGCCGGGGGCGGTGCCCCGCGGTGCGGGGGGGGCTG
CGAGGGGAACAAAGGCTGCGTGCGGGGTGTGTGCGTGGGGGGGTGAGCAGGGGGTGTGGGCGCGTCGGTC
GGGCTGCAACCCCCCCTGCACCCCCCTCCCCGAGTTGCTGAGCACGGCCCGGCTTCGGGTGCGGGGCTCC
GTACGGGGCGTGGCGCGGGGCTCGCCGTGCCGGGCGGGGGGTGGCGGCAGGTGGGGGTGCCGGGCGGGGC
GGGGCCGCCKCGGGCCGGGGRGGGCTCGGGGGRGGGGCGCGGCGGCCCCCGGAGCGCCGGCGGCTGTCGA
GGCGCGGCGAGCCGCAGCCATTGCCTTTTATGGTAATCGTGCGAGAGGGCGCAGGGACTTCCTTTGTCCC
AAATCTGTGCGGAGCCGAAATCTGGGAGGCGCCGCCGCACCCCCTCTAGCGGGCGCGGGGCGAAGCGGTG
CGGCGCCGGCAGGAAGGAAATGGGCGGGGAGGGCCTTCGTGCGTCGCCGCGCCGCCGTCCCCTTCTCCCT
CTCCAGCCTCGGGGCTGTCCGCGGGGGGACGGCTGCCTTCGGGGGGGACGGGGCAGGGCGGGGTTCGGCT
TCTGGCGTGTGACCGGCGGCTCTAGCGCCTCTGCTAACCATGTTCATGCCTTCTTCTTTTTCCTACAGCT
CCTGGGCAACGTGCTGGTTGTTGTGCTGTCTCATCATTTTGGCAAAGAATTGCGGCCGTCTCAGGCCGAG
TTCGGTACCGCCACCATGAAGTGGGTAACCTTTATTTCCCTTCTTTTTCTCTTTAGCTCGGCTTATTCCA
TGAGATGTGTGGGTATAGGTAACCGAGATTTCGTTGAGGGACTTAGCGGAGCGACATGGGTGGACGTAGT
GCTGGAACACGGGAAGTGTGTTACTGTGATGATGAAAGACAAGCCTACATTGGACATAGAACTTCTCAAG
ACGGAAGTCACAAATCCAGCTGTACTGAGAAAGCTTTGCATTGAGGCCAAGATCTCTAACACGACTACGG
ATTCCCGGTGCCCTACGCAGGGAGAGGCGACACTCGTTGAAGAGCAGGATACGAATTTTGTATGTAGAAG
GACGTTCGTGGATCGGGGATGGGGAAACGGCTGCGACCTGTTTGGCAAGGGGAGTCTGATCACTTGTGCG
AAATTTAAGTGCGTTACAAAACTTGAGGGAAAGATCGTGCAATATGAAAATCTTAAATACTCTGTGATTG
TAACAGTACACACAGGTGATCAACATCAGGTCGGAAATGAGACGACAGAGCATGGCACCACTGCGACAAT
AACACCACAGGCCCCTACTTCAGAGATTCAGCTCACCGATTATGGAGCGCTTACATTGGACTGTTCCCCT
CGGACCGGATTGGACTTCAATGAAATGGTACTTCTGACTATGGAGAAGAAATCCTGGTTGGTGCACAAAC
AGTGGTTCCTGGACCTGCCTCTCCCCTGGACATCAGGCGCGAGTACAAGCCAAGAAACATGGAATCGCCA
AGACCTCCTGGTAACTTTTAAAACCGCTCACGCCAAGAAACAGGAAGTAGTTGTTCTTGGCTCCCAGGAG
GGGTGGATGCACCGGGCATTGACGGGAGCAACGGAGATACAGACTTCAGGAACAACAACCATATGGCCCG
GGCATCTTAAATGTCGGCTGAAAATGGATAAGTTGACGCTTAAAGGGATGAGTTACGTTATGTGTACCGG
CTCATTCAAATTGGAAAAAGAGGTCGCAGAGACACAGCACGGTACTGTGCTCGTACAGGTCAAATATGAA
GGTACTGATGCGCCTTGCAAGATACCATTTAGTAGCCAAGATGAAAAGGGGGTTACTCAAAACGGGCGGC
TCATTACCGCCAACCCCATTGTAACAGACAAGGAAAAACCAGTAAATATAGAGGCAGAACCTCCTTTTGG
TGAATCATATATAGTAGTAGGGGCTGGAGAGAAAGCTCTGAAGCTGTCATGGTTTAAGAAAGGCAGCAGC
GGCGGCAGCCATCACCACCATCATCACCATCATTAGTAATGACTCGAGCGATAATTCACTCCTCAGGTGC
AGGCTGCCTATCAGAAGGTGGTGGCTGGTGTGGCCAATGCCCTGGCTCACAAATACCACTGAGATCTTTT
TCCCTCTGCCAAAAATTATGGGGACATCATGAAGCCCCTTGAGCATCTGACTTCTGGCTAATAAAGGAAA
TTTATTTTCATTGCAATAGTGTGTTGGAATTTTTTGTGTCTCTCACTCGGAAGGACATATGGGAGGGCAA
ATCATTTAAAACATCAGAATGAGTATTTGGTTTAGAGTTTGGCAACATATGCCCATATGCTGGCTGCCAT
GAACAAAGGTTGGCTATAAAGAGGTCATCAGTATATGAAACAGCCCCCTGCTGTCCATTCCTTATTCCAT
AGAAAAGCCTTGACTTGAGGTTAGATTTTTTTTATATTTTGTTTTGTGTTATTTTTTTCTTTAACATCCC
TAAAATTTTCCTTACATGTTTTACTAGCCAGATTTTTCCTCCTCTCCTGACTACTCCCAGTCATAGCTGT
CCCTCTTCTCTTATGGAGATCCCTCGACCTGCAGCCCAAGCTTGGCGTAATCATGGTCATAGCTGTTTCC
TGTGTGAAATTGTTATCCGCTCACAATTCCACACAACATACGAGCCGGAAGCATAAAGTGTAAAGCCTGG
GGTGCCTAATGAGTGAGCTAACTCACATTAATTGCGTTGCGCTCACTGCCCGCTTTCCAGTCGGGAAACC
TGTCGTGCCAGCGGATCGATCCGCTGCATTAATGAATCGGCCAACGCGCGGGGAGAGGCGGTTTGCGTAT
TGGGCGCTCTTCCGCTTCCTCGCTCACTGACTCGCTGCGCTCGGTCGTTCGGCTGCGGCGAGCGGTATCA
GCTCACTCAAAGGCGGTAATACGGTTATCCACAGAATCAGGGGATAACGCAGGAAAGAACATGTGAGCAA
AAGGCCAGCAAAAGGCCAGGAACCGTAAAAAGGCCGCGTTGCTGGCGTTTTTCCATAGGCTCCGCCCCCC
TGACGAGCATCACAAAAATCGACGCTCAAGTCAGAGGTGGCGAAACCCGACAGGACTATAAAGATACCAG
GCGTTTCCCCCTGGAAGCTCCCTCGTGCGCTCTCCTGTTCCGACCCTGCCGCTTACCGGATACCTGTCCG
CCTTTCTCCCTTCGGGAAGCGTGGCGCTTTCTCATAGCTCACGCTGTAGGTATCTCAGTTCGGTGTAGGT
CGTTCGCTCCAAGCTGGGCTGTGTGCACGAACCCCCCGTTCAGCCCGACCGCTGCGCCTTATCCGGTAAC
TATCGTCTTGAGTCCAACCCGGTAAGACACGACTTATCGCCACTGGCAGCAGCCACTGGTAACAGGATTA
GCAGAGCGAGGTATGTAGGCGGTGCTACAGAGTTCTTGAAGTGGTGGCCTAACTACGGCTACACTAGAAG
AACAGTATTTGGTATCTGCGCTCTGCTGAAGCCAGTTACCTTCGGAAAAAGAGTTGGTAGCTCTTGATCC
GGCAAACAAACCACCGCTGGTAGCGGTGGTTTTTTTGTTTGCAAGCAGCAGATTACGCGCAGAAAAAAAG
GATCTCAAGAAGATCCTTTGATCTTTTCTACGGGGTCTGACGCTCAGTGGAACGAAAACTCACGTTAAGG
GATTTTGGTCATGAGATTATCAAAAAGGATCTTCACCTAGATCCTTTTAAATTAAAAATGAAGTTTTAAA
TCAATCTAAAGTATATATGAGTAAACTTGGTCTGACAGTTACCAATGCTTAATCAGTGAGGCACCTATCT
CAGCGATCTGTCTATTTCGTTCATCCATAGTTGCCTGACTCCCCGTCGTGTAGATAACTACGATACGGGA
GGGCTTACCATCTGGCCCCAGTGCTGCAATGATACCGCGAGACCCACGCTCACCGGCTCCAGATTTATCA
GCAATAAACCAGCCAGCCGGAAGGGCCGAGCGCAGAAGTGGTCCTGCAACTTTATCCGCCTCCATCCAGT
CTATTAATTGTTGCCGGGAAGCTAGAGTAAGTAGTTCGCCAGTTAATAGTTTGCGCAACGTTGTTGCCAT
TGCTACAGGCATCGTGGTGTCACGCTCGTCGTTTGGTATGGCTTCATTCAGCTCCGGTTCCCAACGATCA
AGGCGAGTTACATGATCCCCCATGTTGTGCAAAAAAGCGGTTAGCTCCTTCGGTCCTCCGATCGTTGTCA
GAAGTAAGTTGGCCGCAGTGTTATCACTCATGGTTATGGCAGCACTGCATAATTCTCTTACTGTCATGCC
ATCCGTAAGATGCTTTTCTGTGACTGGTGAGTACTCAACCAAGTCATTCTGAGAATAGTGTATGCGGCGA
CCGAGTTGCTCTTGCCCGGCGTCAATACGGGATAATACCGCGCCACATAGCAGAACTTTAAAAGTGCTCA
TCATTGGAAAACGTTCTTCGGGGCGAAAACTCTCAAGGATCTTACCGCTGTTGAGATCCAGTTCGATGTA
ACCCACTCGTGCACCCAACTGATCTTCAGCATCTTTTACTTTCACCAGCGTTTCTGGGTGAGCAAAAACA
GGAAGGCAAAATGCCGCAAAAAAGGGAATAAGGGCGACACGGAAATGTTGAATACTCATACTCTTCCTTT
TTCAATATTATTGAAGCATTTATCAGGGTTATTGTCTCATGAGCGGATACATATTTGAATGTATTTAGAA
AAATAAACAAATAGGGGTTCCGCGCACATTTCCCCGAAAAGTGCCACCTG
