>Addgene plasmid #219718 | pD1sE_SC12 | depositor partial sequence | sequence record 429470 | Insert sequence
ATGAAGTGGGTAACCTTTATTTCCCTTCTTTTTCTCTTTAGCTCGGCTTATTCCATGAGATGTGTGGGTA
TAGGTAACCGAGATTTCGTTGAGGGACTTAGCGGAGCGACATGGGTGGACGTAGTGCTGGAACACGGGAA
GTGTGTTACTGTGATGATGAAAGACAAGCCTACATTGGACATAGAACTTCTCAAGACGGAAGTCACAAAT
CCAGCTGTACTGAGAAAGCTTTGCATTGAGGCCAAGATCTCTAACACGACTACGGATTCCCGGTGCCCTA
CGCAGGGAGAGGCGACACTCGTTGAAGAGCAGGATACGAATTTTGTATGTAGAAGGACGTTCGTGGATCG
GGGATGGGGAAACGGCTGCGACCTGTTTGGCAAGGGGAGTCTGATCACTTGTGCGAAATTTAAGTGCGTT
ACAAAACTTGAGGGAAAGATCGTGCAATATGAAAATCTTAAATACTCTGTGATTGTAACAGTACACACAG
GTGATCAACATCAGGTCGGAAATGAGACGACAGAGCATGGCACCACTGCGACAATAACACCACAGGCCCC
TACTTCAGAGATTCAGCTCACCGATTATGGAGCGCTTACATTGGACTGTTCCCCTCGGACCGGATTGGAC
TTCAATGAAATGGTACTTCTGACTATGGAGAAGAAATCCTGGTTGGTGCACAAACAGTGGTTCCTGGACC
TGCCTCTCCCCTGGACATCAGGCGCGAGTACAAGCCAAGAAACATGGAATCGCCAAGACCTCCTGGTAAC
TTTTAAAACCGCTCACGCCAAGAAACAGGAAGTAGTTGTTCTTGGCTCCCAGGAGGGGTGGATGCACCGG
GCATTGACGGGAGCAACGGAGATACAGACTTCAGGAACAACAACCATATGGCCCGGGCATCTTAAATGTC
GGCTGAAAATGGATAAGTTGACGCTTAAAGGGATGAGTTACGTTATGTGTACCGGCTCATTCAAATTGGA
AAAAGAGGTCGCAGAGACACAGCACGGTACTGTGCTCGTACAGGTCAAATATGAAGGTACTGATGCGCCT
TGCAAGATACCATTTAGTAGCCAAGATGAAAAGGGGGTTACTCAAAACGGGCGGCTCATTACCGCCAACC
CCATTGTAACAGACAAGGAAAAACCAGTAAATATAGAGGCAGAACCTCCTTTTGGTGAATCATATATAGT
AGTAGGGGCTGGAGAGAAAGCTCTGAAGCTGTCATGGTTTAAGAAAGGCAGCAGCGGCGGCAGCCATCAC
CACCATCATCACCATCAT
